Addgene plasmid #199066: pGLDV_6 [28o2G]
Purpose: (Empty Backbone) Odd assembly vector with sfGFP dropout for Odd level assemblies
Depositing lab: Charlie Gilbert & Nili Ostrov & Cultivarium Tools. Depositing organization: Cultivarium, Convergent Research. Publication: A scalable framework for high-throughput identification of functional origins of replication in non-model bacteria. Gilbert C, Brumwell SL, Crits-Christoph A, Kang SC, Martin-Moldes Z, Alsharif W, Esmurria A, Nguyen M-A, Lee HH, Ostrov N. bioRxiv 2023.05.19.541510 10.1101/2023.05.19.541510.
Backbone
  Vector backbone: n/a
  Vector type: Synthetic Biology
Growth in bacteria
  Bacterial resistance: Kanamycin, 50 μg/mL
  Growth temperature: 37°C
  Growth strain: E. coli Zymo 10B
  Growth instructions: Supplement LB growth medium with 2% glucose (w/v)
  Copy number: High Copy
Gene/Insert
  Gene/Insert name: None
Resource information
  A portion of this plasmid was derived from a plasmid made by: Jim Haseloff (Pollak et al. 2018 https://doi.org/10.1111/nph.15625)
Terms and licenses: Academic/Nonprofit Terms; Industry Terms: Not Available to Industry
Depositor comments: For standard propagation, supplement LB growth medium with 2% glucose (w/v) to repress sfYFP dropout expression, otherwise escape mutants may arise.
How to cite: pGLDV_6 [28o2G] was a gift from Charlie Gilbert & Nili Ostrov & Cultivarium Tools (Addgene plasmid # 199066 ; http://n2t.net/addgene:199066 ; RRID:Addgene_199066)
