[The description below was written by a language model from this plasmid's Addgene catalogue record and pLannotate feature annotations shown in this document.]
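Description:
pGLDV_6 [28o2G] is a small (about 3.3 kb) empty-backbone synthetic biology plasmid that serves as an "Odd" level acceptor vector in a hierarchical DNA assembly scheme. Part of it is derived from an earlier published assembly toolkit, but the record names no specific parental backbone. It is propagated in E. coli on a high-copy ColE1/pUC-type origin of replication and selected with kanamycin through an aph(3')-Ia aminoglycoside phosphotransferase (KanR) gene.

In place of an insert, the vector carries a superfolder GFP coding sequence that acts as a dropout marker. During a successful assembly, the fluorescent cassette is replaced by the incoming parts, so correct clones can be told apart from unmodified vector by loss of fluorescence. The feature table also finds an rrnB T1 transcription terminator, a short pBluescript-type multiple cloning site fragment and a small lacZα fragment near the cassette. These are probably insulating elements and remnants of the parental vector rather than functional screening parts. The promoter driving the reporter and the restriction sites used for assembly are not annotated, so the record does not state them.

The depositor notes that dropout expression is glucose-repressible and that unrepressed expression can select for escape mutants. That comment calls the reporter sfYFP, whereas the purpose field and the sequence annotation identify it as sfGFP. The vector belongs to a toolkit from work on high-throughput identification of functional origins of replication in non-model bacteria, where it would receive Odd-level multi-part assemblies.
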