Features (pLannotate 1.2.2; 6 found; start..end, strand, type, name):
    263..976     +  CDS            superfolder GFP: GFP variant that folds robustly even when fused to poorly folded proteins (Pédelacq et al., 2006)
   1412..2000    -  rep_origin     ori: high-copy-number ColE1/pMB1/pBR322/pUC origin of replication
   2136..2951    -  CDS            KanR: aminoglycoside phosphotransferase; aph(3')-Ia; confers resistance to kanamycin in bacteria or G418 (Geneticin®) in eukaryotes
   3067..3089    +  misc_feature   MCS (fragment): pBluescript multiple cloning site
   3089..3135    +  terminator     rrnB T1 terminator: transcription terminator T1 from the E. coli rrnB gene
   3237..3280    -  CDS            lacZα (fragment): LacZα fragment of β-galactosidase; lacZ fragment
>Addgene plasmid #199066 | pGLDV_6 [28o2G] | addgene full sequence | sequence record 397992 | Addgene NGS Result
TAGCGTGCGAACAGCACGCTATTGTTGTATCATTACTCGCATCCATTCTCAGGCTGTCTCGTCTCGTCTC
CGAGCTCTTCAGCAAGGAGTGAGACCGAAAGTGAAACGTGATTTCATGCGTCATTTTGAACATTTTGTAA
ATCTTATTTAATAATGTGTGCGGCAATTCACATTTAATTTATGAATGTTTTCTTAACATCGCGGCAACTC
AAGAAACGGCAGGTTCGGATCTTAGCTACTAGAGAAAGAGGAGAAATACTAGATGCGTAAAGGCGAAGAA
CTGTTCACTGGTGTCGTCCCTATTCTGGTGGAACTGGATGGTGATGTCAACGGTCATAAGTTTTCCGTGC
GTGGCGAGGGTGAAGGTGACGCAACTAATGGTAAACTGACGCTGAAGTTCATCTGTACTACTGGTAAACT
GCCGGTTCCTTGGCCGACTCTGGTAACGACGCTGACTTATGGTGTTCAGTGCTTTGCTCGTTATCCGGAC
CATATGAAGCAGCATGACTTCTTCAAGTCCGCCATGCCGGAAGGCTATGTGCAGGAACGCACGATTTCCT
TTAAGGATGACGGCACGTACAAAACGCGTGCGGAAGTGAAATTTGAAGGCGATACCCTGGTAAACCGCAT
TGAGCTGAAAGGCATTGACTTTAAAGAGGACGGCAATATCCTGGGCCATAAGCTGGAATACAATTTTAAC
AGCCACAATGTTTACATCACCGCCGATAAACAAAAAAATGGCATTAAAGCGAATTTTAAAATTCGCCACA
ACGTGGAGGATGGCAGCGTGCAGCTGGCTGATCACTACCAGCAAAACACTCCAATCGGTGATGGTCCTGT
TCTGCTGCCAGACAATCACTATCTGAGCACGCAAAGCGTTCTGTCTAAAGATCCGAACGAGAAACGCGAT
CATATGGTTCTGCTGGAGTTCGTAACCGCAGCGGGCATCACGCATGGTATGGATGAACTGTACAAATGAT
TCAGCCAAAAAACTTAAGACCGCCGGTCTTGTCCACTACCTTGCAGTAATGCGGTGGACAGGATCGGCGG
TTTTCTTTTCTCTTCTCAAGGTCTCACGCTATACTGAAGAGCACCCCAGGATACATAGATTACCACAACT
CCGAGCCCTTCCACCTAGCGTGCTAACCACGCACGCTATTGTTGTATAGGCTAGGTGGAGGCTCAGTGAT
GATAAGTCTGCGATGGTGGATGCATGTGTCATGGTCATAGCTGTTTCCTGTGTGAAATTGTTATCCGCTC
AGAGGGCACAATCCTATTCCGCGCTATCCGACAATCTCCAAGACATTAGGTGGAGTTCAGTTCGGCGTAT
GGCATATGTCGCTGGAAAGAACATGTGAGCAAAAGGCCAGCAAAAGGCCAGGAACCGTAAAAAGGCCGCG
TTGCTGGCGTTTTTCCATAGGCTCCGCCCCCCTGACGAGCATCACAAAAATCGACGCTCAAGTCAGAGGT
GGCGAAACCCGACAGGACTATAAAGATACCAGGCGTTTCCCCCTGGAAGCTCCCTCGTGCGCTCTCCTGT
TCCGACCCTGCCGCTTACCGGATACCTGTCCGCCTTTCTCCCTTCGGGAAGCGTGGCGCTTTCTCATAGC
TCACGCTGTAGGTATCTCAGTTCGGTGTAGGTCGTTCGCTCCAAGCTGGGCTGTGTGCACGAACCCCCCG
TTCAGCCCGACCGCTGCGCCTTATCCGGTAACTATCGTCTTGAGTCCAACCCGGTAAGACACGACTTATC
GCCACTGGCAGCAGCCACTGGTAACAGGATTAGCAGAGCGAGGTATGTAGGCGGTGCTACAGAGTTCTTG
AAGTGGTGGCCTAACTACGGCTACACTAGAAGAACAGTATTTGGTATCTGCGCTCTGCTGAAGCCAGTTA
CCTTCGGAAAAAGAGTTGGTAGCTCTTGATCCGGCAAACAAACCACCGCTGGTAGCGGTGGTTTTTTTGT
TTGCAAGCAGCAGATTACGCGCAGAAAAAAAGGATCTCAAGAAGATCCTTTGATCTTTTCTACGGGGTCT
GACGCTCTATTCAACAAAGCCGCCGTCCCGTCAAGTCAGCGTAAATGGGTAGGGGGCTTCAAATCGTCCG
CTCTGCCAGTGTTACAACCAATTAACAAATTCTGATTAGAAAAACTCATCGAGCATCAAATGAAACTGCA
ATTTATTCATATCAGGATTATCAATACCATATTTTTGAAAAAGCCGTTTCTGTAATGAAGGAGAAAACTC
ACCGAGGCAGTTCCATAGGATGGCAAGATCCTGGTATCGGTCTGCGATTCCGACTCGTCCAACATCAATA
CAACCTATTAATTTCCCCTCGTCAAAAATAAGGTTATCAAGTGAGAAATCACCATGAGTGACGACTGAAT
CCGGTGAGAATGGCAAAAGCTTATGCATTTCTTTCCAGACTTGTTCAACAGGCCAGCCATTACGCTCGTC
ATCAAAATCACTCGCATCAACCAAACCGTTATTCATTCGTGATTGCGCCTGAGCGAGACGAAATACGCGA
TCGCTGTTAAAAGGACAATTACAAACAGGAATCGAATGCAACCGGCGCAGGAACACTGCCAGCGCATCAA
CAATATTTTCACCTGAATCAGGATATTCTTCTAATACCTGGAATGCTGTTTTCCCGGGGATCGCAGTGGT
GAGTAACCATGCATCATCAGGAGTACGGATAAAATGCTTGATGGTCGGAAGAGGCATAAATTCCGTCAGC
CAGTTTAGTCTGACCATCTCATCTGTAACATCATTGGCAACGCTACCTTTGCCATGTTTCAGAAACAACT
CTGGCGCATCGGGCTTCCCATACAATCGATAGATTGTCGCACCTGATTGCCCGACATTATCGCGAGCCCA
TTTATACCCATATAAATCAGCATCCATGTTGGAATTTAATCGCGGCCTCGAGCAAGACGTTTCCCGTTGA
ATATGGCTCATAACACCCCTTGTATTACTGTTTATGTAAGCAGACAGTTTTATTGTTCATGATGATATAT
TTTTATCTTGTGCAATGTAACATCAGAGATTTTGAGACACAACGTGGCTTTCCCCCGCCGCTCTAGAACT
AGTGGATCCAAATAAAACGAAAGGCTCAGTCGAAAGACTGGGCCTTTCGTTTTATCTGTTGTTTGTCGCA
TTATACGAGACGTCCAGGTTGGGATACCTGAAACAAAACCCATCGTACGGCCAAGGAAGTCTCCAATAAC
TGTGATCCACCACAAGCGCCAGGGTTTTCCCAGTCACGACGTTGTAAAACGACGGCCAGTCATGCATAAT
CCGCACGCATCTGGAATAAGGAAGTGCCATTCCGCCTGACCT
